>Addgene plasmid #158795 | pPP085 | addgene full sequence | sequence record 309510 | Addgene NGS Result
AGACGCGCCGAGACAGAACTTAATGGGCCCGCTAACAGCGCGATTTGCTGGTGACCCAATGCGACCAGAT
GCTCCACGCCCAGTCGCGTACCGTCTTCATGGGAGAAAATAATACTGTTGATGGGTGTCTGGTCAGAGAC
ATCAAGAAATAACGCCGGAACATTAGTGCAGGCAGCTTCCACAGCAATGGCATCCTGGTCATCCAGCGGA
TAGTTAATGATCAGCCCACTGACGCGTTGCGCGAGAAGATTGTGCACCGCCGCTTTACAGGCTTCGACGC
CGCTTCGTTCTACCATCGACACCACCACGCTGGCACCCAGTTGATCGGCGCGAGATTTAATCGCCGCGAC
AATTTGCGACGGCGCGTGCAGGGCCAGACTGGAGGTGGCAACGCCAATCAGCAACGACTGTTTGCCCGCC
AGTTGTTGTGCCACGCGGTTGGGAATGTAATTCAGCTCCGCCATCGCCGCTTCCACTTTTTCCCGCGTTT
TCGCAGAAACGTGGCTGGCCTGGTTCACCACGCGGGAAACGGTCTGATAAGAGACACCGGCATACTCTGC
GACATCGTATAACGTTACTGGTTTCACATTCACCACCCTGAATTGACTCTCTTCCGGGCGCTATCATGCC
ATACCGCGAAAGGTTTTGCGCCATTCGATGGTGTCCGGGATCTCGACGCTCTCCCTTATGCGACTCCTGC
ATTAGGAAATTAATACGACTCACTATAGGGGAATTGTGAGCGGATAACAATTCCCCTGTAGAAATAATTT
TGTTTAACTTTAATAAGGAGATATACCATGCCAAAACCCGCGGTTGAGAGTGAATTCTCGAAAGTGCTTA
AGAAGCACTTCCCCGGGGAGCGCTTCCGTTCCAGTTACATGAAACGCGGTGGCAAGATCTTAGCCGCCCA
GGGAGAAGAGGCCGTAGTTGCATACTTACAGGGAAAATCAGAGGAGGAACCGCCTAACTTCCAACCTCCC
GCGAAATGTCATGTGGTTACTAAAAGTCGCGATTTTGCCGAATGGCCGATTATGAAAGCCAGCGAGGCTA
TTCAACGCTACATCTACGCGTTGTCAACCACTGAGCGTGCCGCGTGTAAACCAGGGAAAAGCAGCGAATC
ACATGCTGCCTGGTTTGCAGCGACTGGCGTCAGTAACCACGGGTATTCACATGTCCAAGGGCTTAACTTA
ATCTTTGACCATACTCTGGGGCGTTACGATGGGGTTTTGAAGAAGGTTCAACTGCGTAATGAAAAGGCAC
GTGCCCGTTTGGAGTCAATTAATGCATCTCGTGCCGATGAGGGTTTACCTGAAATCAAGGCGGAAGAGGA
AGAGGTAGCCACAAATGAGACAGGGCATTTGCTTCAACCGCCAGGCATTAATCCCAGCTTCTATGTTTAT
CAAACGATCTCACCTCAGGCTTATCGTCCACGCGACGAGATTGTTTTGCCCCCCGAGTATGCAGGGTACG
TGCGTGATCCCAACGCCCCCATTCCGTTAGGAGTAGTCCGCAACCGTTGTGATATTCAGAAAGGCTGTCC
GGGCTATATTCCTGAGTGGCAGCGCGAGGCAGGTACTGCGATCTCTCCGAAGACTGGGAAAGCCGTTACA
GTTCCTGGCCTTTCCCCTAAGAAGAACAAGCGTATGCGCCGCTATTGGCGTTCGGAAAAAGAGAAGGCAC
AAGATGCACTGTTGGTTACCGTCCGTATCGGTACTGACTGGGTAGTGATTGATGTGCGCGGATTATTGCG
TAATGCCCGCTGGCGCACCATTGCTCCAAAGGACATCTCATTAAACGCGCTTTTAGACCTGTTCACTGGA
GACCCAGTGATTGATGTCCGCCGCAACATTGTAACTTTTACCTACACGCTTGATGCCTGCGGTACCTATG
CTCGTAAATGGACGTTAAAAGGAAAGCAGACAAAGGCAACACTGGATAAACTGACTGCCACCCAAACAGT
AGCGCTGGTAGCGATCGATTTGGGCCAGACGAACCCTATTTCAGCGGGAATCTCCCGTGTTACGCAGGAA
AACGGGGCGCTTCAATGTGAGCCGCTGGACCGCTTTACGTTACCTGACGACTTGTTGAAAGATATCAGTG
CGTACCGCATCGCATGGGACCGCAACGAGGAGGAATTACGTGCCCGTTCAGTCGAAGCGTTACCCGAAGC
ACAGCAGGCCGAAGTACGTGCTCTGGACGGCGTAAGCAAGGAGACCGCTCGTACTCAATTATGTGCTGAT
TTCGGCCTTGATCCCAAGCGTCTGCCTTGGGACAAGATGTCCTCAAACACTACATTCATCAGCGAAGCCC
TGTTGTCAAATAGTGTATCGCGTGACCAGGTTTTCTTTACCCCAGCTCCTAAAAAAGGAGCCAAAAAAAA
AGCTCCGGTGGAGGTTATGCGCAAGGACCGTACTTGGGCCCGTGCTTATAAACCACGTCTGTCTGTTGAA
GCCCAGAAACTGAAAAACGAAGCTCTGTGGGCCCTTAAACGTACGAGTCCCGAATACCTTAAATTAAGCC
GTCGTAAAGAGGAGCTTTGCCGTCGCAGTATCAATTACGTTATCGAGAAGACCCGCCGTCGTACCCAGTG
TCAAATCGTGATCCCGGTGATTGAAGATCTGAACGTCCGCTTTTTCCACGGATCTGGGAAACGTCTGCCT
GGCTGGGATAATTTCTTTACAGCGAAAAAAGAGAACCGTTGGTTCATCCAGGGCCTTCACAAGGCTTTTT
CCGACTTACGCACACATCGCAGTTTCTACGTTTTCGAGGTACGTCCAGAGCGCACCTCCATTACCTGCCC
CAAATGCGGGCACTGCGAGGTTGGGAACCGTGATGGCGAAGCGTTCCAATGCCTTTCCTGTGGAAAAACA
TGTAATGCAGACTTAGACGTAGCCACTCACAACCTGACACAGGTTGCCCTTACCGGAAAAACCATGCCTA
AACGTGAAGAACCACGCGATGCCCAGGGGACCGCTCCGGCACGTAAGACCAAAAAAGCATCAAAGTCGAA
GGCCCCCCCTGCTGAACGCGAGGACCAGACCCCGGCCCAAGAACCTAGCCAGACCAGCCATCACCATCAC
CATCACTAAGTCGAACAGAAAGTAATCGTATTGTACACGGCCGCATAATCGAAATTAATACGACTCACTA
TAGGGGAATTGTGAGCGGATAACAATTCCCCATCTTAGTATATTAGTTAAGTATAAGAAGGAGATATACA
TATGGCAGATCTCAATTGGATATCGGCCGGCCACGCGATCGCTGACGTCGGTACCCTCGAGTCTGGTAAA
GAAACCGCTGCTGCGAAATTTGAACGCCAGCACATGGACTCGTCTACTAGCGCAGCTTAATTAACCTAGG
CTGCTGCCACCGCTGAGCAATAACTAGCATAACCCCTTGGGGCCTCTAAACGGGTCTTGAGGGGTTTTTT
GCTGAAACCTCAGGCATTTGAGAAGCACACGGTCACACTGCTTCCGGTAGTCAATAAACCGGTAAACCAG
CAATAGACATAAGCGGCTATTTAACGACCCTGCCCTGAACCGACGACAAGCTGACGACCGGGTCTCCGCA
AGTGGCACTTTTCGGGGAAATGTGCGCGGAACCCCTATTTGTTTATTTTTCTAAATACATTCAAATATGT
ATCCGCTCATGAATTAATTCTTAGAAAAACTCATCGAGCATCAAATGAAACTGCAATTTATTCATATCAG
GATTATCAATACCATATTTTTGAAAAAGCCGTTTCTGTAATGAAGGAGAAAACTCACCGAGGCAGTTCCA
TAGGATGGCAAGATCCTGGTATCGGTCTGCGATTCCGACTCGTCCAACATCAATACAACCTATTAATTTC
CCCTCGTCAAAAATAAGGTTATCAAGTGAGAAATCACCATGAGTGACGACTGAATCCGGTGAGAATGGCA
AAAGTTTATGCATTTCTTTCCAGACTTGTTCAACAGGCCAGCCATTACGCTCGTCATCAAAATCACTCGC
ATCAACCAAACCGTTATTCATTCGTGATTGCGCCTGAGCGAGACGAAATACGCGGTCGCTGTTAAAAGGA
CAATTACAAACAGGAATCGAATGCAACCGGCGCAGGAACACTGCCAGCGCATCAACAATATTTTCACCTG
AATCAGGATATTCTTCTAATACCTGGAATGCTGTTTTCCCGGGGATCGCAGTGGTGAGTAACCATGCATC
ATCAGGAGTACGGATAAAATGCTTGATGGTCGGAAGAGGCATAAATTCCGTCAGCCAGTTTAGTCTGACC
ATCTCATCTGTAACATCATTGGCAACGCTACCTTTGCCATGTTTCAGAAACAACTCTGGCGCATCGGGCT
TCCCATACAATCGATAGATTGTCGCACCTGATTGCCCGACATTATCGCGAGCCCATTTATACCCATATAA
ATCAGCATCCATGTTGGAATTTAATCGCGGCCTAGAGCAAGACGTTTCCCGTTGAATATGGCTCATACTC
TTCCTTTTTCAATATTATTGAAGCATTTATCAGGGTTATTGTCTCATGAGCGGATACATATTTGAATGTA
TTTAGAAAAATAAACAAATAGGCATGCAGCGCTCTTCCGCTTCCTCGCTCACTGACTCGCTACGCTCGGT
CGTTCGACTGCGGCGAGCGGTGTCAGCTCACTCAAAAGCGGTAATACGGTTATCCACAGAATCAGGGGAT
AAAGCCGGAAAGAACATGTGAGCAAAAAGCAAAGCACCGGAAGAAGCCAACGCCGCAGGCGTTTTTCCAT
AGGCTCCGCCCCCCTGACGAGCATCACAAAAATCGACGCTCAAGCCAGAGGTGGCGAAACCCGACAGGAC
TATAAAGATACCAGGCGTTTCCCCCTGGAAGCTCCCTCGTGCGCTCTCCTGTTCCGACCCTGCCGCTTAC
CGGATACCTGTCCGCCTTTCTCCCTTCGGGAAGCGTGGCGCTTTCTCATAGCTCACGCTGTTGGTATCTC
AGTTCGGTGTAGGTCGTTCGCTCCAAGCTGGGCTGTGTGCACGAACCCCCCGTTCAGCCCGACCGCTGCG
CCTTATCCGGTAACTATCGTCTTGAGTCCAACCCGGTAAGACACGACTTATCGCCACTGGCAGCAGCCAT
TGGTAACTGATTTAGAGGACTTTGTCTTGAAGTTATGCACCTGTTAAGGCTAAACTGAAAGAACAGATTT
TGGTGAGTGCGGTCCTCCAACCCACTTACCTTGGTTCAAAGAGTTGGTAGCTCAGCGAACCTTGAGAAAA
CCACCGTTGGTAGCGGTGGTTTTTCTTTATTTATGAGATGATGAATCAATCGGTCTATCAAGTCAACGAA
CAGCTATTCCGTTACTCTAGATTTCAGTGCAATTTATCTCTTCAAATGTAGCACCTGAAGTCAGCCCCAT
ACGATATAAGTTGTAATTCTCATGTTAGTCATGCCCCGCGCCCACCGGAAGGAGCTGACTGGGTTGAAGG
CTCTCAAGGGCATCGGTCGAGATCCCGGTGCCTAATGAGTGAGCTAACTTACATTAATTGCGTTGCGCTC
ACTGCCCGCTTTCCAGTCGGGAAACCTGTCGTGCCAGCTGCATTAATGAATCGGCCAACGCGCGGGGAGA
GGCGGTTTGCGTATTGGGCGCCAGGGTGGTTTTTCTTTTCACCAGTGAGACGGGCAACAGCTGATTGCCC
TTCACCGCCTGGCCCTGAGAGAGTTGCAGCAAGCGGTCCACGCTGGTTTGCCCCAGCAGGCGAAAATCCT
GTTTGATGGTGGTTAACGGCGGGATATAACATGAGCTGTCTTCGGTATCGTCGTATCCCACTACCGAGAT
GTCCGCACCAACGCGCAGCCCGGACTCGGTAATGGCGCGCATTGCGCCCAGCGCCATCTGATCGTTGGCA
ACCAGCATCGCAGTGGGAACGATGCCCTCATTCAGCATTTGCATGGTTTGTTGAAAACCGGACATGGCAC
TCCAGTCGCCTTCCCGTTCCGCTATCGGCTGAATTTGATTGCGAGTGAGATATTTATGCCAGCCAGCCAG
ACGC
Features (pLannotate 1.2.2; 18 found; start..end, strand, type, name):
    588..665     -  promoter       lacI promoter: lacI
    673..708     -  CDS            TcR (fragment): tetracycline efflux protein; tet; confers resistance to tetracycline
    711..729     +  promoter       T7 promoter: promoter for bacteriophage T7 RNA polymerase
    730..754     +  protein_bind   lac operator: The lac repressor binds to the lac operator to inhibit transcription in E. coli. This inhibition can be relieved by adding lactose or isopropyl-β-D-thiogalactopyranoside (IPTG). lac repressor encoded by lacI
    769..791     +  RBS            RBS: efficient ribosome binding site from bacteriophage T7 gene 10 (Olins and Rangwala, 1989)
   3069..3086    +  CDS            7xHis (fragment): 6xHis affinity tag
   3136..3154    +  promoter       T7 promoter: promoter for bacteriophage T7 RNA polymerase
   3155..3179    +  protein_bind   lac operator: The lac repressor binds to the lac operator to inhibit transcription in E. coli. This inhibition can be relieved by adding lactose or isopropyl-β-D-thiogalactopyranoside (IPTG). lac repressor encoded by lacI
   3288..3329    +  CDS            S-Tag (fragment): affinity and epitope tag derived from pancreatic ribonuclease A
   3359..3376    +  CDS            SET1 (fragment): solubility-enhancement tag derived from T7 phage gene 10B
   3384..3431    +  terminator     T7 terminator: transcription terminator for bacteriophage T7 RNA polymerase
   3595..3652    +  promoter       AmpR promoter (fragment): bla
   3661..4476    -  CDS            KanR: aminoglycoside phosphotransferase; aph(3')-Ia; confers resistance to kanamycin in bacteria or G418 (Geneticin®) in eukaryotes
   4477..4568    -  promoter       AmpR promoter: bla
   4584..5333    -  rep_origin     RSF ori: Plasmids containing the RSF 1030 origin of replication can be propagated in E. coli cells that contain additional plasmids with compatible origins.
   5416..5480    -  CDS            TcR (fragment): tetracycline efflux protein; tet; confers resistance to tetracycline
   5495..5516    -  protein_bind   CAP binding site: CAP binding activates transcription in the presence of cAMP. E. coli catabolite activator protein
   5529..587     -  CDS            lacI (across the origin): lac repressor; lacI; The lac repressor binds to the lac operator to inhibit transcription in E. coli. This inhibition can be relieved by adding lactose or isopropyl-β-D-thiogalactopyranoside (IPTG).
