[The description below was written by a language model from this plasmid's Addgene catalogue record and pLannotate feature annotations shown in this document.]
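Description:
pPP085 is a bacterial expression plasmid built on the pRSF-Duet1 backbone, designed for producing the CRISPR effector CasΦ-2 (also called Cas12j2) in E. coli for protein purification. The sequenced construct is about 6 kb. It replicates from the RSF1030 origin, which is compatible with other common origin types and so allows co-maintenance with additional plasmids in the same cell. It is recorded as high copy and is selected with kanamycin through an aminoglycoside phosphotransferase (KanR) gene.

The CasΦ-2 coding sequence sits in the first multiple cloning site, downstream of a T7 promoter, a lac operator and the strong ribosome binding site from phage T7 gene 10. The annotation software did not label the insert itself. However, the unannotated stretch between the RBS and a 6xHis tag corresponds to its position, which fits the recorded C-terminal hexa-histidine fusion used for metal-affinity purification. The plasmid also carries lacI with its own promoter, so the lac repressor holds the T7/lac promoters off until an inducer such as IPTG is added. Transcription requires a host that supplies T7 RNA polymerase.

The second Duet cassette (T7 promoter, lac operator, S-tag region and T7 terminator) remains from the backbone and appears to be empty, with the terminator serving the upstream transcript as well. The short TcR, SET1 and partial AmpR promoter hits are fragmentary matches to backbone sequence rather than functional elements. The record associates the plasmid with work characterising CasΦ, a hypercompact genome editor from huge phages, and purified protein made from it would suit biochemical study of the nuclease.
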