Addgene plasmid #158795: pPP085
Purpose: pRSF-Duet1 derived plasmid containing C-terminally hexa-histidine tagged CasΦ-2 in MCS1 for expression in E. coli and protein purification
Depositing lab: Jennifer Doudna. Depositing organization: University of California, Berkeley. Publication: CRISPR-CasPhi from huge phages is a hypercompact genome editor. Pausch P, Al-Shayeb B, Bisom-Rapp E, Tsuchida CA, Li Z, Cress BF, Knott GJ, Jacobsen SE, Banfield JF, Doudna JA. Science. 2020 Jul 17;369(6501):333-337. doi: 10.1126/science.abb1400. PubMed 32675376.
Backbone
  Vector backbone: pRSF-Duet1
  Vector type: Bacterial Expression
Growth in bacteria
  Bacterial resistance: Kanamycin, 50 μg/mL
  Growth temperature: 37°C
  Growth strain: DH5alpha
  Copy number: High Copy
Gene/Insert
  Gene/Insert name: CasPhi-2 (alt name: Cas12j2)
  Tag / fusion protein: 6xHis (C terminal on insert)
Terms and licenses: Academic/Nonprofit Terms; Industry Terms: Not Available to Industry
How to cite: pPP085 was a gift from Jennifer Doudna (Addgene plasmid # 158795 ; http://n2t.net/addgene:158795 ; RRID:Addgene_158795)
